>Addgene plasmid #81829 | pDONR223_TRIM55_WT | addgene full sequence | sequence record 168632 | Addgene NGS Result
GGCAGTTCCCTACTCTCGCGTTAACGCTAGCATGGATGTTTTCCCAGTCACGACGTTGTAAAACGACGGC
CAGTCTTAAGCTCGGGCCCCAAATAATGATTTTATTTTGACTGATAGTGACCTGTTCGTTGCAACAAATT
GATGAGCAATGCTTTTTTATAATGCCAACTTTGTACAAAAAAGTTGGCACCATGAGCGCATCTCTGAATT
ACAAATCTTTTTCCAAAGAGCAGCAGACCATGGATAACTTAGAGAAGCAACTCATCTGTCCCATCTGCTT
AGAGATGTTCACGAAACCTGTGGTGATTCTCCCTTGTCAGCACAACCTGTGTAGGAAATGTGCCAGTGAT
ATTTTCCAGGCCTCTAACCCGTATTTGCCCACAAGAGGAGGTACCACCATGGCATCAGGGGGCCGATTCC
GCTGCCCATCCTGTAGACATGAAGTGGTTTTGGATAGACATGGGGTATATGGACTTCAGAGGAACCTGCT
GGTGGAAAATATCATTGACATCTACAAGCAGGAGTCCACCAGGCCAGAAAAGAAATCCGACCAGCCCATG
TGCGAGGAACATGAAGAGGAGCGCATCAACATCTACTGTCTGAACTGCGAAGTACCCACCTGCTCTCTGT
GCAAGGTGTTTGGTGCACACAAAGACTGCCAGGTGGCTCCCCTCACTCATGTGTTCCAGAGACAGAAGTC
TGAGCTCAGTGATGGCATCGCCATCCTCGTGGGCAGCAACGATCGAGTCCAGGGAGTGATCAGCCAGCTG
GAAGACACCTGCAAAACTATCGAGGAATGTTGCAGAAAACAGAAACAAGAGCTTTGTGAGAAGTTTGATT
ACCTGTATGGCATTTTGGAGGAGAGGAAGAATGAAATGACCCAAGTCATTACCCGAACCCAAGAGGAGAA
ACTGGAACATGTCCGTGCTCTGATCAAAAAGTATTCTGATCATTTGGAGAACGTCTCAAAGTTGGTTGAG
TCAGGAATTCAGTTTATGGATGAGCCAGAAATGGCAGTGTTTCTGCAGAATGCCAAAACCCTGCTAAAAA
AAATCTCGGAAGCATCAAAGGCATTTCAGATGGAGAAAATAGAACATGGCTATGAGAACATGAACCACTT
CACAGTCAACCTCAATAGAGAAGAAAAGATAATACGTGAAATTGACTTTTACAGAGAAGATGAAGATGAA
GAAGAAGAAGAAGGCGGAGAAGGAGAAAAAGAAGGAGAAGGAGAAGTGGGAGGAGAAGCAGTAGAAGTGG
AAGAGGTAGAAAATGTTCAAACAGAGTTTCCAGGAGAAGATGAAAACCCAGAAAAAGCTTCAGAGCTCTC
TCAGGTGGAGCTGCAGGCTGCCCCTGGGGCACTTCCAGTTTCCTCTCCAGAGCCACCTCCAGCCCTGCCA
CCTGCTGCGGATGCCCCTGTGACACAGATTGGATTTGAGGCTCCTCCCCTCCAGGGACAGGCTGCAGCTC
CAGCGAGTGGCAGTGGAGCTGATTCTGAGCCAGCTCGCCATATCTTCTCCTTTTCCTGGTTGAACTCCCT
AAATGAATGATTGCCAACTTTCTTGTACAAAGTTGGCATTATAAGAAAGCATTGCTTATCAATTTGTTGC
AACGAACAGGTCACTATCAGTCAAAATAAAATCATTATTTGCCATCCAGCTGATATCCCCTATAGTGAGT
CGTATTACATGGTCATAGCTGTTTCCTGGCAGCTCTGGCCCGTGTCTCAAAATCTCTGATGTTACATTGC
ACAAGATAAAAATATATCATCATGCCTCCTCTAGACCAGCCAGGACAGAAATGCCTCGACTTCGCTGCTA
CCCAAGGTTGCCGGGTGACGCACACCGTGGAAACGGATGAAGGCACGAACCCAGTGGACATAAGCCTGTT
CGGTTCGTAAGCTGTAATGCAAGTAGCGTATGCGCTCACGCAACTGGTCCAGAACCTTGACCGAACGCAG
CGGTGGTAACGGCGCAGTGGCGGTTTTCATGGCTTGTTATGACTGTTTTTTTGGGGTACAGTCTATGCCT
CGGGCATCCAAGCAGCAAGCGCGTTACGCCGTGGGTCGATGTTTGATGTTATGGAGCAGCAACGATGTTA
CGCAGCAGGGCAGTCGCCCTAAAACAAAGTTAAACATTATGAGGGAAGCGGTGATCGCCGAAGTATCGAC
TCAACTATCAGAGGTAGTTGGCGTCATCGAGCGCCATCTCGAACCGACGTTGCTGGCCGTACATTTGTAC
GGCTCCGCAGTGGATGGCGGCCTGAAGCCACACAGTGATATTGATTTGCTGGTTACGGTGACCGTAAGGC
TTGATGAAACAACGCGGCGAGCTTTGATCAACGACCTTTTGGAAACTTCGGCTTCCCCTGGAGAGAGCGA
GATTCTCCGCGCTGTAGAAGTCACCATTGTTGTGCACGACGACATCATTCCGTGGCGTTATCCAGCTAAG
CGCGAACTGCAATTTGGAGAATGGCAGCGCAATGACATTCTTGCAGGTATCTTCGAGCCAGCCACGATCG
ACATTGATCTGGCTATCTTGCTGACAAAAGCAAGAGAACATAGCGTTGCCTTGGTAGGTCCAGCGGCGGA
GGAACTCTTTGATCCGGTTCCTGAACAGGATCTATTTGAGGCGCTAAATGAAACCTTAACGCTATGGAAC
TCGCCGCCCGACTGGGCTGGCGATGAGCGAAATGTAGTGCTTACGTTGTCCCGCATTTGGTACAGCGCAG
TAACCGGCAAAATCGCGCCGAAGGATGTCGCTGCCGACTGGGCAATGGAGCGCCTGCCGGCCCAGTATCA
GCCCGTCATACTTGAAGCTAGACAGGCTTATCTTGGACAAGAAGAAGATCGCTTGGCCTCGCGCGCAGAT
CAGTTGGAAGAATTTGTCCACTACGTGAAAGGCGAGATCACCAAGGTAGTCGGCAAATAACCCTCGAGCC
ACCCATGACCAAAATCCCTTAACGTGAGTTACGCGTCGTTCCACTGAGCGTCAGACCCCGTAGAAAAGAT
CAAAGGATCTTCTTGAGATCCTTTTTTTCTGCGCGTAATCTGCTGCTTGCAAACAAAAAAACCACCGCTA
CCAGCGGTGGTTTGTTTGCCGGATCAAGAGCTACCAACTCTTTTTCCGAAGGTAACTGGCTTCAGCAGAG
CGCAGATACCAAATACTGTTCTTCTAGTGTAGCCGTAGTTAGGCCACCACTTCAAGAACTCTGTAGCACC
GCCTACATACCTCGCTCTGCTAATCCTGTTACCAGTGGCTGCTGCCAGTGGCGATAAGTCGTGTCTTACC
GGGTTGGACTCAAGACGATAGTTACCGGATAAGGCGCAGCGGTCGGGCTGAACGGGGGGTTCGTGCACAC
AGCCCAGCTTGGAGCGAACGACCTACACCGAACTGAGATACCTACAGCGTGAGCTATGAGAAAGCGCCAC
GCTTCCCGAAGGGAGAAAGGCGGACAGGTATCCGGTAAGCGGCAGGGTCGGAACAGGAGAGCGCACGAGG
GAGCTTCCAGGGGGAAACGCCTGGTATCTTTATAGTCCTGTCGGGTTTCGCCACCTCTGACTTGAGCGTC
GATTTTTGTGATGCTCGTCAGGGGGGCGGAGCCTATGGAAAAACGCCAGCAACGCGGCCTTTTTACGGTT
CCTGGCCTTTTGCTGGCCTTTTGCTCACATGTTCTTTCCTGCGTTATCCCCTGATTCTGTGGATAACCGT
ATTACCGCCTTTGAGTGAGCTGATACCGCTCGCCGCAGCCGAACGACCGAGCGCAGCGAGTCAGTGAGCG
AGGAAGCGGAAGAGCGCCCAATACGCAAACCGCCTCTCCCCGCGCGTTGGCCGATTCATTAATGCAGCTG
GCACGACAGGTTTCCCGACTGGAAAGCGGGCAGTGAGCGCAACGCAATTAATACGCGTACCGCTAGCCAG
GAAGAGTTTGTAGAAACGCAAAAAGGCCATCCGTCAGGATGGCCTTCTGCTTAGTTTGATGCCTGGCAGT
TTATGGCGGGCGTCCTGCCCGCCACCCTCCGGGCCGTTGCTTCACAACGTTCAAATCCGCTCCCGGCGGA
TTTGTCCTACTCAGGAGAGCGTTCACCGACAAACAACAGATAAAACGAAAGGCCCAGTCTTCCGACTGAG
CCTTTCGTTTTATTTGATGCCT
Features (pLannotate 1.2.2; 12 found; start..end, strand, type, name):
     38..74      -  CDS            lacZα (fragment): LacZα fragment of β-galactosidase; lacZ fragment
     91..186     +  protein_bind   attL3: mutant version of attL; recombination site for the Gateway® LR reaction LR Clonase™
    192..1529    +  CDS            TRIM55 (fragment): TRI55_HUMAN - Also known as MURF2, RNF29. Experimental evidence at protein level: Swiss-Prot protein existence level 1. May regulate gene expression and protein turnover in muscle cells. From Homo sapiens (Human).
   1555..1650    -  protein_bind   attL3: mutant version of attL; recombination site for the Gateway® LR reaction LR Clonase™
   1669..1687    -  promoter       T7 promoter: promoter for bacteriophage T7 RNA polymerase
   1877..1900    +  promoter       Pc promoter (fragment): intI1 (promoter lies within the coding sequence); class 1 integron promoter
   2076..2132    +  CDS            GmR (fragment): gentamycin acetyltransferase; aacC1; confers resistance to gentamycin
   2139..2930    +  CDS            SmR: aminoglycoside adenylyltransferase (Murphy, 1985); aadA; confers resistance to spectinomycin and streptomycin
   3023..3611    +  rep_origin     ori: high-copy-number ColE1/pMB1/pBR322/pUC origin of replication
   3794..3886    +  CDS            lacI (fragment): lac repressor; lacI; The lac repressor binds to the lac operator to inhibit transcription in E. coli. This inhibition can be relieved by adding lactose or isopropyl-β-D-thiogalactopyranoside (IPTG).
   3941..3968    -  terminator     rrnB T2 terminator: transcription terminator T2 from the E. coli rrnB gene
   4100..4143    +  terminator     rrnB T1 terminator: Escherichia coli rrnB; transcription terminator T1 from the E. coli rrnB gene
