[The description below was written by a language model from this plasmid's Addgene catalogue record and pLannotate feature annotations shown in this document.]
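Description:
pDONR223_TRIM55_WT is a Gateway entry clone built on the Invitrogen pDONR223 backbone and carrying the wild-type human TRIM55 open reading frame (also known as MURF-2 or RNF29), a gene annotated as possibly regulating gene expression and protein turnover in muscle cells. The plasmid is propagated in E. coli from a high-copy ColE1/pUC-type origin and selected with spectinomycin through the aadA (SmR) aminoglycoside adenylyltransferase gene, which sits downstream of a class 1 integron Pc promoter fragment and a short remnant of a gentamicin resistance gene. The sequenced record is about 4.2 kb. Small lacZα and lacI fragments and rrnB T1/T2 terminators are backbone remnants; the terminators help insulate the cloning region from read-through transcription.

The TRIM55 coding sequence is flanked on both sides by attL recombination sites. The automated annotation labels both as attL3, a label that may simply reflect the similarity among attL variants. These sites allow the ORF to be moved by an LR Clonase reaction into any compatible destination vector. The record lists no promoter for the insert, so the gene is not meant to be expressed from this plasmid; a T7 promoter lies just outside one attL site, on the reverse strand. The clone is in the "closed" configuration, with a stop codon immediately following the insert, so it suits native or N-terminally tagged expression but not C-terminal fusions. It belongs to the Target Accelerator Plasmid Collection, where it serves as the wild-type reference for functional studies of cancer-associated variants.
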