Addgene plasmid #81829: pDONR223_TRIM55_WT
Purpose: Gateway Donor vector containing TRIM55 , part of the Target Accelerator Plasmid Collection.
Depositing lab: Jesse Boehm & William Hahn & David Root. Depositing organization: Broad Institute. Publication: Systematic Functional Interrogation of Rare Cancer Variants Identifies Oncogenic Alleles. Kim E, Ilic N, Shrestha Y, Zou L, Kamburov A, Zhu C, Yang X, Lubonja R, Tran N, Nguyen C, Lawrence MS, Piccioni F, Bagul M, Doench JG, Chouinard CR, Wu X, Hogstrom L, Natoli T, Tamayo P, Horn H, Corsello SM, Lage K, Root DE, Subramanian A, Golub TR, Getz G, Boehm JS, Hahn WC. Cancer Discov. 2016 Jul;6(7):714-26. doi: 10.1158/2159-8290.CD-16-0160. Epub 2016 May 4. PubMed 27147599.
Backbone
  Vector backbone: pDONR223
  Backbone manufacturer: Invitrogen
  Backbone size w/o insert (bp): 2790
  Vector type: Gateway Entry vector
Growth in bacteria
  Bacterial resistance: Spectinomycin, 50 μg/mL
  Growth temperature: 37°C
  Growth strain: DH5alpha
  Copy number: High Copy
Gene/Insert
  Gene/Insert name: TRIM55
  Species: H. sapiens (human)
  Mutation: WT
  GenBank ID: NM_184086.1
  Entrez Gene: TRIM55 (a.k.a. MURF-2, RNF29, muRF2)
  Promoter: None
  Cloning method: Gateway Cloning
  Sequencing primers: 5′ M13pUC-fwd; 3′ M13-Rev
Terms and licenses: Academic/Nonprofit Terms; Industry Terms: Not Available to Industry
Depositor comments: Closed state: stop codon immediately follows insert
How to cite: pDONR223_TRIM55_WT was a gift from Jesse Boehm & William Hahn & David Root (Addgene plasmid # 81829 ; http://n2t.net/addgene:81829 ; RRID:Addgene_81829)
