>Addgene plasmid #81829 | pDONR223_TRIM55_WT | depositor partial sequence | sequence record 155148 | Insert sequence
ATGAGCGCATCTCTGAATTACAAATCTTTTTCCAAAGAGCAGCAGACCATGGATAACTTAGAGAAGCAAC
TCATCTGTCCCATCTGCTTAGAGATGTTCACGAAACCTGTGGTGATTCTCCCTTGTCAGCACAACCTGTG
TAGGAAATGTGCCAGTGATATTTTCCAGGCCTCTAACCCGTATTTGCCCACAAGAGGAGGTACCACCATG
GCATCAGGGGGCCGATTCCGCTGCCCATCCTGTAGACATGAAGTGGTTTTGGATAGACATGGGGTATATG
GACTTCAGAGGAACCTGCTGGTGGAAAATATCATTGACATCTACAAGCAGGAGTCCACCAGGCCAGAAAA
GAAATCCGACCAGCCCATGTGCGAGGAACATGAAGAGGAGCGCATCAACATCTACTGTCTGAACTGCGAA
GTACCCACCTGCTCTCTGTGCAAGGTGTTTGGTGCACACAAAGACTGCCAGGTGGCTCCCCTCACTCATG
TGTTCCAGAGACAGAAGTCTGAGCTCAGTGATGGCATCGCCATCCTCGTGGGCAGCAACGATCGAGTCCA
GGGAGTGATCAGCCAGCTGGAAGACACCTGCAAAACTATCGAGGAATGTTGCAGAAAACAGAAACAAGAG
CTTTGTGAGAAGTTTGATTACCTGTATGGCATTTTGGAGGAGAGGAAGAATGAAATGACCCAAGTCATTA
CCCGAACCCAAGAGGAGAAACTGGAACATGTCCGTGCTCTGATCAAAAAGTATTCTGATCATTTGGAGAA
CGTCTCAAAGTTGGTTGAGTCAGGAATTCAGTTTATGGATGAGCCAGAAATGGCAGTGTTTCTGCAGAAT
GCCAAAACCCTGCTAAAAAAAATCTCGGAAGCATCAAAGGCATTTCAGATGGAGAAAATAGAACATGGCT
ATGAGAACATGAACCACTTCACAGTCAACCTCAATAGAGAAGAAAAGATAATACGTGAAATTGACTTTTA
CAGAGAAGATGAAGATGAAGAAGAAGAAGAAGGCGGAGAAGGAGAAAAAGAAGGAGAAGGAGAAGTGGGA
GGAGAAGCAGTAGAAGTGGAAGAGGTAGAAAATGTTCAAACAGAGTTTCCAGGAGAAGATGAAAACCCAG
AAAAAGCTTCAGAGCTCTCTCAGGTGGAGCTGCAGGCTGCCCCTGGGGCACTTCCAGTTTCCTCTCCAGA
GCCACCTCCAGCCCTGCCACCTGCTGCGGATGCCCCTGTGACACAGATTGGATTTGAGGCTCCTCCCCTC
CAGGGACAGGCTGCAGCTCCAGCGAGTGGCAGTGGAGCTGATTCTGAGCCAGCTCGCCATATCTTCTCCT
TTTCCTGGTTGAACTCCCTAAATGAA
